>Addgene plasmid #19952 | pcDNA3-myc3-CUL4A delta N52 | addgene partial sequence | sequence record 26177 | 19952 with CMV-F
GAGCTCTCTGGCTAACTAGAGAACCCACTGCTTACTGGCTTATCGAAATTAATACGACTCACTATAGGGA
GACCCAAGCTATGGAGCAAAAGCTCATCTCAGAGGAAGATCTGGAATTAGAGCAAAAGCTCATCTCAGAG
GAAGATCTGGAATTAGAGCAAAAGCTCATCTCAGAGGAAGATCTGGAATTCAGGATCCTGATATCCGCGG
TACCAAGCTTCTCGAGCATGCATCTAGTGGATCCCCCGGGCTGCAGGAATTCGGCACGAGCTCGGCTGCC
CGACAACTACACGCAGGACACGTGGCGGAAGCTGCACGAGGCGGTGCGGGCCGTGCAGAGCAGCACCTCC
ATCAGGTACAACCTCGAGGAGCTCTACCAGGCTGTGGAAAATCTCTGTTCTCACAAAGTCTCCCCAATGC
TCTACAAGCAACTGCGTCAGGCCTGTGAAGACCACGTCCAGGCACAGATCCTTCCGTTTAGAGAAGACTC
ACTAGATAGTGTTTTATTTTTAAAGAAGATTAACACGTGCTGGCAGGACCACTGCAGACAAATGATCATG
ATCAGAAGCATCTTCCTGTTCTTGGACCGCACCTATGTGCTGCAGAACTCCACGCTGCCCTCCATCTGGG
ATATGGGATTAGAACTGTTTAGAACCCATATTATTAGTGATAAAATGGTTCAGAGTAAAACCATTGATGG
AATCCTACTGCTGATCGAGCGCGAGAGGAGCGGCGAGGCCGTGGACCGGAGCCTG
