[The description below was written by a language model from this plasmid's Addgene catalogue record.]
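Description:
pcDNA3-myc3-CUL4A delta N52 is a mammalian expression plasmid built on the Invitrogen pcDNA3 backbone (about 5.4 kb without insert). It is propagated in E. coli under ampicillin selection, and G418 can be used to select stably transfected mammalian cells. No feature table accompanies the record, so individual elements are not itemised. pcDNA3 vectors conventionally drive the insert from the CMV immediate-early promoter, and the T7 and SP6 sequencing primers listed are consistent with the phage promoter sites that flank the pcDNA3 cloning region.

The insert is human CUL4A (cullin 4A), recorded as roughly 3 kb and cloned by restriction enzyme methods. It carries a deletion of the first 52 N-terminal residues. A triple myc epitope tag (myc3), supplied by the modified backbone, is fused to the N terminus of the truncated protein, allowing detection and immunoprecipitation with anti-myc antibodies. Cullins are scaffold subunits of cullin-RING E3 ubiquitin ligases, and their N-terminal regions generally mediate binding to substrate-recruiting adaptor proteins. An N-terminal truncation of this kind is therefore typically used to test which interactions depend on that region, although the record does not state the specific purpose of this mutant.

The associated publication concerns NEDD8 modification of cullins and the CAND1 (p120) inhibitor of cullin–adaptor binding. This suggests the construct is used in transient transfection and co-immunoprecipitation experiments that map cullin binding partners and compare the mutant with full-length tagged CUL4A.
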