Addgene plasmid #19952: pcDNA3-myc3-CUL4A delta N52
Depositing lab: Yue Xiong. Depositing organization: University of North Carolina at Chapel Hill. Publication: NEDD8 modification of CUL1 dissociates p120(CAND1), an inhibitor of CUL1-SKP1 binding and SCF ligases. Liu J, Furukawa M, Matsumoto T, Xiong Y. Mol Cell. 2002 Dec . 10(6):1511-8. 10.1016/S1097-2765(02)00783-9 PubMed 12504025.
Backbone
  Vector backbone: pcDNA3
  Backbone manufacturer: Invitrogen
  Backbone size w/o insert (bp): 5437
  Vector type: Mammalian Expression
  Selectable markers: G418
Growth in bacteria
  Bacterial resistance: Ampicillin, 100 μg/mL
  Growth temperature: 37°C
  Growth strain: DH5alpha
  Copy number: Unknown
Gene/Insert
  Gene/Insert name: CUL4A (cullin 4A) (alt name: CUL4A)
  Species: H. sapiens (human)
  Insert size (bp): 2982
  Mutation: Missing 52 residues from N terminal CUL4A.
  GenBank ID: NM_001008895
  Entrez Gene: CUL4A
  Tag / fusion protein: myc3 (N terminal on backbone)
  Cloning method: Restriction Enzyme
  Sequencing primers: 5′ T7; 3′ SP6
Terms and licenses: Academic/Nonprofit Terms; Industry Terms: Not Available to Industry
How to cite: pcDNA3-myc3-CUL4A delta N52 was a gift from Yue Xiong (Addgene plasmid # 19952 ; http://n2t.net/addgene:19952 ; RRID:Addgene_19952)
